Addgene plasmid #193975: p8209 MSCV-neo C-V5 Empty
Purpose: (Empty Backbone) Empty vector control
Depositing lab: Elizabeth White. Depositing organization: University of Pennsylvania. Publication: Systematic Analysis of IL-1 Cytokine Signaling Suppression by HPV16 Oncoproteins. Castagnino P, Kim HW, Lam LKM, Basu D, White EA. J Virol. 2022 Nov 7:e0132622. doi: 10.1128/jvi.01326-22. PubMed 36342298.
Backbone
  Vector backbone: MSCV-neo C-V5 GAW
  Vector type: Retroviral
Growth in bacteria
  Bacterial resistance: Ampicillin, 100 μg/mL
  Growth temperature: 37°C
  Growth strain: NEB Stable
  Copy number: High Copy
Gene/Insert
  Gene/Insert name: None
Terms and licenses: Academic/Nonprofit Terms; Industry Terms: Not Available to Industry
How to cite: p8209 MSCV-neo C-V5 Empty was a gift from Elizabeth White (Addgene plasmid # 193975 ; http://n2t.net/addgene:193975 ; RRID:Addgene_193975)
