[The description below was written by a language model from this plasmid's Addgene catalogue record and pLannotate feature annotations shown in this document.]
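Description:
p8209 MSCV-neo C-V5 Empty is a 6,474 bp gammaretroviral transfer vector of the murine stem cell virus (MSCV) family that carries no insert. It was deposited as the empty-vector control for a series of expression constructs built in the MSCV-neo C-V5 GAW backbone. In bacteria it is propagated through a high-copy ColE1/pUC-type origin and selected with ampicillin via the bla gene and its native promoter. The plasmid backbone also retains non-functional remnants of earlier cloning vectors: fragments of lacZα, TcR, lacI, rop and bom, plus a lac promoter/operator region. None of these plays a role in the vector's intended use.

The retroviral portion is bounded by 5' and 3' LTRs from murine embryonic stem cell virus. Downstream of the 5' LTR lie the MESV Ψ packaging signal and a truncated MMLV gag segment lacking its start codon. Together these allow efficient encapsidation of the genomic RNA when gag, pol and env are supplied in trans by a packaging system. The 5' LTR also serves as the promoter for whatever is placed at the cloning position. In this empty version, only a V5 epitope tag coding sequence sits there, positioned so that open reading frames introduced in sister constructs would acquire a C-terminal V5 tag. An internal mouse PGK promoter then drives NeoR/KanR, which permits G418 selection of stably transduced mammalian cells.

The plasmid provides a matched negative control, generating G418-resistant cell populations that have undergone the same transduction and selection as cells expressing V5-tagged proteins. The associated publication concerns HPV16 oncoproteins and IL-1 cytokine signalling.
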