Features (pLannotate 1.2.2; 19 found; start..end, strand, type, name):
     92..241     -  CDS            lacZα (fragment): LacZα fragment of β-galactosidase; lacZ fragment
    241..442     -  CDS            TcR (fragment): tetracycline efflux protein; tet; confers resistance to tetracycline
    443..541     +  CDS            env (fragment): murine leukemia virus gPr80 envelope polyprotein precursor; env; proteolytically cleaved into gp70SU and p15TM subunits
    583..1099    +  LTR            5' LTR: 5' long terminal repeat from murine embryonic stem cell virus
   1163..1504    +  misc_feature   MESV Ψ: packaging signal of murine embryonic stem cell virus
   1571..1987    +  CDS            gag (truncated): truncated Moloney murine leukemia virus (MMLV) gag gene lacking the start codon
   2004..2045    +  CDS            V5 tag: epitope tag from simian virus 5
   2058..2557    +  promoter       PGK promoter: mouse phosphoglycerate kinase 1 promoter
   2578..3372    +  CDS            NeoR/KanR: aminoglycoside phosphotransferase from Tn5; aph(3')-II (or nptII); confers resistance to neomycin, kanamycin, and G418 (Geneticin®)
   3451..3965    +  LTR            3' LTR: 3' long terminal repeat from murine embryonic stem cell virus
   4127..4143    -  protein_bind   lac operator: The lac repressor binds to the lac operator to inhibit transcription in E. coli. This inhibition can be relieved by adding lactose or isopropyl-β-D-thiogalactopyranoside (IPTG). lac repressor encoded by lacI
   4151..4181    -  promoter       lac promoter: promoter for the E. coli lac operon
   4196..4217    -  protein_bind   CAP binding site: CAP binding activates transcription in the presence of cAMP. E. coli catabolite activator protein
   4230..4322    -  CDS            lacI (fragment): lac repressor; lacI; The lac repressor binds to the lac operator to inhibit transcription in E. coli. This inhibition can be relieved by adding lactose or isopropyl-β-D-thiogalactopyranoside (IPTG).
   4505..5093    -  rep_origin     ori: high-copy-number ColE1/pMB1/pBR322/pUC origin of replication
   5264..6124    -  CDS            AmpR: β-lactamase; bla; confers resistance to ampicillin, carbenicillin, and related antibiotics
   6125..6229    -  promoter       AmpR promoter: bla
   6324..6359    +  CDS            rop (fragment): Rop protein, which maintains plasmids at low copy number; rop
   6461..86      +  misc_feature   bom (fragment) (across the origin): basis of mobility region from pBR322
>Addgene plasmid #193975 | p8209 MSCV-neo C-V5 Empty | addgene full sequence | sequence record 382142 | Addgene NGS Result
CGGCATCAGAGCAGATTGTACTGAGAGTGCACCATATGCGGTGTGAAATACCGCACAGATGCGTAAGGAG
AAAATACCGCATCAGGCGCCATTCGCCATTCAGGCTGCGCAACTGTTGGGAAGGGCGATCGGTGCGGGCC
TCTTCGCTATTACGCCAGCTGGCGAAAGGGGGATGTGCTGCAAGGCGATTAAGTTGGGTAACGCCAGGGT
TTTCCCAGTCACGACGTTGTAAAACGACGGCGCAAGGAATGGTGCATGCAAGGAGATGGCGCCCAACAGT
CCCCCGGCCACGGGGCCTGCCACCATACCCACGCCGAAACAAGCGCTCATGAGCCCGAAGTGGCGAGCCC
GATCTTCCCCATCGGTGATGTCGGCGATATAGGCGCCAGCAACCGCACCTGTGGCGCCGGTGATGCCGGC
CACGATGCGTCCGGCGTAGAGGCGATTAGTCCAATTTGTTAAAGACAGGATATCAGTGGTCCAGGCTCTA
GTTTTGACTCAACAATATCACCAGCTGAAGCCTATAGAGTACGAGCCATAGATAAAATAAAAGATTTTAT
TTAGTCTCCAGAAAAAGGGGGGAATGAAAGACCCCACCTGTAGGTTTGGCAAGCTAGCTTAAGTAACGCC
ATTTTGCAAGGCATGGAAAATACATAACTGAGAATAGAGAAGTTCAGATCAAGGTTAGGAACAGAGAGAC
AGCAGAATATGGGCCAAACAGGATATCTGTGGTAAGCAGTTCCTGCCCCGGCTCAGGGCCAAGAACAGAT
GGTCCCCAGATGCGGTCCCGCCCTCAGCAGTTTCTAGAGAACCATCAGATGTTTCCAGGGTGCCCCAAGG
ACCTGAAATGACCCTGTGCCTTATTTGAACTAACCAATCAGTTCGCTTCTCGCTTCTGTTCGCGCGCTTC
TGCTCCCCGAGCTCAATAAAAGAGCCCACAACCCCTCACTCGGCGCGCCAGTCCTCCGATAGACTGCGTC
GCCCGGGTACCCGTATTCCCAATAAAGCCTCTTGCTGTTTGCATCCGAATCGTGGACTCGCTGATCCTTG
GGAGGGTCTCCTCAGATTGATTGACTGCCCACCTCGGGGGTCTTTCATTTGGAGGTTCCACCGAGATTTG
GAGACCCCTGCCCAGGGACCACCGACCCCCCCGCCGGGAGGTAAGCTGGCCAGCGGTCGTTTCGTGTCTG
TCTCTGTCTTTGTGCGTGTTTGTGCCGGCATCTAATGTTTGCGCCTGCGTCTGTACTAGTTAGCTAACTA
GCTCTGTATCTGGCGGACCCGTGGTGGAACTGACGAGTTCTGAACACCCGGCCGCAACCCTGGGAGACGT
CCCAGGGACTTTGGGGGCCGTTTTTGTGGCCCGACCTGAGGAAGGGAGTCGATGTGGAATCCGACCCCGT
CAGGATATGTGGTTCTGGTAGGAGACGAGAACCTAAAACAGTTCCCGCCTCCGTCTGAATTTTTGCTTTC
GGTTTGGAACCGAAGCCGCGCGTCTTGTCTGCTGCAGCGCTGCAGCATCGTTCTGTGTTGTCTCTGTCTG
ACTGTGTTTCTGTATTTGTCTGAAAATTAGGGCCAGACTGTTACCACTCCCTTAAGTTTGACCTTAGGTC
ACTGGAAAGATGTCGAGCGGATCGCTCACAACCAGTCGGTAGATGTCAAGAAGAGACGTTGGGTTACCTT
CTGCTCTGCAGAATGGCCAACCTTTAACGTCGGATGGCCGCGAGACGGCACCTTTAACCGAGACCTCATC
ACCCAGGTTAAGATCAAGGTCTTTTCACCTGGCCCGCATGGACACCCAGACCAGGTCCCCTACATCGTGA
CCTGGGAAGCCTTGGCTTTTGACCCCCCTCCCTGGGTCAAGCCCTTTGTACACCCTAAGCCTCCGCCTCC
TCTTCCTCCATCCGCCCCGTCTCTCCCCCTTGAACCTCCTCGTTCGACCCCGCCTCGATCCTCCCTTTAT
CCAGCCCTCACTCCTTCTCTAGGCGCCGGAATTAGATCTCGAGGGTAAGCCTATCCCTAACCCTCTCCTC
GGTCTCGATTCTACGTAGAATTCTACCGGGTAGGGGAGGCGCTTTTCCCAAGGCAGTCTGGAGCATGCGC
TTTAGCAGCCCCGCTGGGCACTTGGCGCTACACAAGTGGCCTCTGGCCTCGCACACATTCCACATCCACC
GGTAGGCGCCAACCGGCTCCGTTCTTTGGTGGCCCCTTCGCGCCACCTTCTACTCCTCCCCTAGTCAGGA
AGTTCCCCCCCGCCCCGCAGCTCGCGTCGTGCAGGACGTGACAAATGGAAGTAGCACGTCTCACTAGTCT
CGTGCAGATGGACAGCACCGCTGAGCAATGGAAGCGGGTAGGCCTTTGGGGCAGCGGCCAATAGCAGCTT
TGCTCCTTCGCTTTCTGGGCTCAGAGGCTGGGAAGGGGTGGGTCCGGGGGCGGGCTCAGGGGCGGGCTCA
GGGGCGGGGCGGGCGCCCGAAGGTCCTCCGGAGGCCCGGCATTCTGCACGCTTCAAAAGCGCACGTCTGC
CGCGCTGTTCTCCTCTTCCTCATCTCCGGGCCTTTCGACCTGCAGCCCAAGCTTACCATGATTGAACAAG
ATGGATTGCACGCAGGTTCTCCGGCCGCTTGGGTGGAGAGGCTATTCGGCTATGACTGGGCACAACAGAC
AATCGGCTGCTCTGATGCCGCCGTGTTCCGGCTGTCAGCGCAGGGGCGCCCGGTTCTTTTTGTCAAGACC
GACCTGTCCGGTGCCCTGAATGAACTGCAAGACGAGGCAGCGCGGCTATCGTGGCTGGCCACGACGGGCG
TTCCTTGCGCAGCTGTGCTCGACGTTGTCACTGAAGCGGGAAGGGACTGGCTGCTATTGGGCGAAGTGCC
GGGGCAGGATCTCCTGTCATCTCACCTTGCTCCTGCCGAGAAAGTATCCATCATGGCTGATGCAATGCGG
CGGCTGCATACGCTTGATCCGGCTACCTGCCCATTCGACCACCAAGCGAAACATCGCATCGAGCGAGCAC
GTACTCGGATGGAAGCCGGTCTTGTCGATCAGGATGATCTGGACGAAGAGCATCAGGGGCTCGCGCCAGC
CGAACTGTTCGCCAGGCTCAAGGCGAGCATGCCCGACGGCGAGGATCTCGTCGTGACCCATGGCGATGCC
TGCTTGCCGAATATCATGGTGGAAAATGGCCGCTTTTCTGGATTCATCGACTGTGGCCGGCTGGGTGTGG
CGGACCGCTATCAGGACATAGCGTTGGCTACCCGTGATATTGCTGAAGAGCTTGGCGGCGAATGGGCTGA
CCGCTTCCTCGTGCTTTACGGTATCGCCGCTCCCGATTCGCAGCGCATCGCCTTCTATCGCCTTCTTGAC
GAGTTCTTCTGACGCCCGACCGAAAGGAGCGCACGACCCCATGCATCGATAAAATAAAAGATTTTATTTA
GTCTCCAGAAAAAGGGGGGAATGAAAGACCCCACCTGTAGGTTTGGCAAGCTAGCTTAAGTAACGCCATT
TTGCAAGGCATGGAAAATACATAACTGAGAATAGAGAAGTTCAGATCAAGGTTAGGAACAGAGAGACAGC
AGAATATGGGCCAAACAGGATATCTGTGGTAAGCAGTTCCTGCCCCGGCTCAGGGCCAAGAACAGATGGT
CCCCAGATGCGGTCCCGCCCTCAGCAGTTTCTAGAGAACCATCAGATGTTTCCAGGGTGCCCCAAGGACC
TGAAATGACCCTGTGCCTTATTTGAACTAACCAATCAGTTCGCTTCTCGCTTCTGTTCGCGCGCTTCTGC
TCCCCGAGCTCAATAAAAGAGCCCACAACCCCTCACTCGGCGCGCCAGTCCTCCGATAGACTGCGTCGCC
CGGGTACCCGTGTATCCAATAAACCCTCTTGCAGTTGCATCCGACTTGTGGTCTCGCTGTTCCTTGGGAG
GGTCTCCTCTGAGTGATTGACTACCCGTCAGCGGGGGTCTTTCATGGGTAACAGTTTCTTGAAGTTGGAG
AACAACATTCTGAGGGTAGGAGTCGAATATTAAGTAATCCTGACTCAATTAGCCACTGTTTTGAATCCAC
ATACTCCAATACTCCTGAAATAGTTCATTATGGACAGCGCAGAAAGAGCTGGGGAGAATTGTGAAATTGT
TATCCGCTCACAATTCCACACAACATACGAGCCGGAAGCATAAAGTGTAAAGCCTGGGGTGCCTAATGAG
TGAGCTAACTCACATTAATTGCGTTGCGCTCACTGCCCGCTTTCCAGTCGGGAAACCTGTCGTGCCAGCT
GCATTAATGAATCGGCCAACGCGCGGGGAGAGGCGGTTTGCGTATTGGGCGCTCTTCCGCTTCCTCGCTC
ACTGACTCGCTGCGCTCGGTCGTTCGGCTGCGGCGAGCGGTATCAGCTCACTCAAAGGCGGTAATACGGT
TATCCACAGAATCAGGGGATAACGCAGGAAAGAACATGTGAGCAAAAGGCCAGCAAAAGGCCAGGAACCG
TAAAAAGGCCGCGTTGCTGGCGTTTTTCCATAGGCTCCGCCCCCCTGACGAGCATCACAAAAATCGACGC
TCAAGTCAGAGGTGGCGAAACCCGACAGGACTATAAAGATACCAGGCGTTTCCCCTTGGAAGCTCCCTCG
TGCGCTCTCCTGTTCCGACCCTGCCGCTTACCGGATACCTGTCCGCCTTTCTCCCTTCGGGAAGCGTGGC
GCTTTCTCATAGCTCACGCTGTAGGTATCTCAGTTCGGTGTAGGTCGTTCGCTCCAAGCTGGGCTGTGTG
CACGAACCCCCCGTTCAGCCCGACCGCTGCGCCTTATCCGGTAACTATCGTCTTGAGTCCAACCCGGTAA
GACACGACTTATCGCCACTGGCAGCAGCCACTGGTAACAGGATTAGCAGAGCGAGGTATGTAGGCGGTGC
TACAGAGTTCTTGAAGTGGTGGCCTAACTACGGCTACACTAGAAGAACAGTATTTGGTATCTGCGCTCTG
CTGAAGCCAGTTACCTTCGGAAAAAGAGTTGGTAGCTCTTGATCCGGCAAACAAACCACCGCTGGTAGCG
GTGGTTTTTTTGTTTGCAAGCAGCAGATTACGCGCAGAAAAAAAGGATCTCAAGAAGATCCTTTGATCTT
TTCTACGGGGTCTGACGCTCAGTGGAACGAAAACTCACGTTAAGGGATTTTGGTCATGAGATTATCAAAA
AGGATCTTCACCTAGATCCTTTTAAATTAAAAATGAAGTTTTAAATCAATCTAAAGTATATATGAGTAAA
CTTGGTCTGACAGTTACCAATGCTTAATCAGTGAGGCACCTATCTCAGCGATCTGTCTATTTCGTTCATC
CATAGTTGCCTGACTCCCCGTCGTGTAGATAACTACGATACGGGAGGGCTTACCATCTGGCCCCAGTGCT
GCAATGATACCGCGAGACCCACGCTCACCGGCTCCAGATTTATCAGCAATAAACCAGCCAGCCGGAAGGG
CCGAGCGCAGAAGTGGTCCTGCAACTTTATCCGCCTCCATCCAGTCTATTAATTGTTGCCGGGAAGCTAG
AGTAAGTAGTTCGCCAGTTAATAGTTTGCGCAACGTTGTTGCCATTGCTACAGGCATCGTGGTGTCACGC
TCGTCGTTTGGTATGGCTTCATTCAGCTCCGGTTCCCAACGATCAAGGCGAGTTACATGATCCCCCATGT
TGTGCAAAAAAGCGGTTAGCTCCTTCGGTCCTCCGATCGTTGTCAGAAGTAAGTTGGCCGCAGTGTTATC
ACTCATGGTTATGGCAGCACTGCATAATTCTCTTACTGTCATGCCATCCGTAAGATGCTTTTCTGTGACT
GGTGAGTACTCAACCAAGTCATTCTGAGAATAGTGTATGCGGCGACCGAGTTGCTCTTGCCCGGCGTCAA
TACGGGATAATACCGCGCCACATAGCAGAACTTTAAAAGTGCTCATCATTGGAAAACGTTCTTCGGGGCG
AAAACTCTCAAGGATCTTACCGCTGTTGAGATCCAGTTCGATGTAACCCACTCGTGCACCCAACTGATCT
TCAGCATCTTTTACTTTCACCAGCGTTTCTGGGTGAGCAAAAACAGGAAGGCAAAATGCCGCAAAAAAGG
GAATAAGGGCGACACGGAAATGTTGAATACTCATACTCTTCCTTTTTCAATATTATTGAAGCATTTATCA
GGGTTATTGTCTCATGAGCGGATACATATTTGAATGTATTTAGAAAAATAAACAAATAGGGGTTCCGCGC
ACATTTCCCCGAAAAGTGCCACCTGACGTCTAAGAAACCATTATTATCATGACATTAACCTATAAAAATA
GGCGTATCACGAGGCCCTTTCGTCTCGCGCGTTTCGGTGATGACGGTGAAAACCTCTGACACATGCAGCT
CCCGGAGACGGTCACAGCTTGTCTGTAAGCGGATGCCGGGAGCAGACAAGCCCGTCAGGGCGCGTCAGCG
GGTGTTGGCGGGTGTCGGGGCTGGCTTAACTATG
